Addgene plasmid #118571: pMRE-Tn7-157
Purpose: miniTn7 plasmid to deliver constitutively expressed fluorescent protein genes in bacteria
Depositing lab: Mitja Remus-Emsermann. Depositing organization: University of Canterbury. Publication: Chromatic Bacteria - A Broad Host-Range Plasmid and Chromosomal Insertion Toolbox for Fluorescent Protein Expression in Bacteria. Schlechter RO, Jun H, Bernach M, Oso S, Boyd E, Munoz-Lintz DA, Dobson RCJ, Remus DM, Remus-Emsermann MNP. Front Microbiol. 2018 Dec 12;9:3052. doi: 10.3389/fmicb.2018.03052. eCollection 2018. PubMed 30631309.
Backbone
  Vector backbone: pGRG36
  Vector type: Bacterial Expression ; miniTn7 delivery vector
  Selectable markers: Chloramphenicol/ Kanamycin
Growth in bacteria
  Bacterial resistance: Ampicillin, 100 μg/mL
  Growth temperature: 30°C
  Growth strain: E. coli S17-1 lambda pir
  Copy number: Low Copy
Gene/Insert
  Gene/Insert name: mClover3
  Species: Synthetic
  Cloning method: Restriction Enzyme; 5′ cloning site Unknown (unknown if destroyed)
Resource information
  A portion of this plasmid was derived from a plasmid made by: pNCSmClover3
Terms and licenses: Academic/Nonprofit Terms; Industry Terms: Not Available to Industry
Depositor comments: Please visit https://www.biorxiv.org/content/early/2018/09/07/402172 for bioRxiv preprint.
How to cite: pMRE-Tn7-157 was a gift from Mitja Remus-Emsermann (Addgene plasmid # 118571 ; http://n2t.net/addgene:118571 ; RRID:Addgene_118571)
