[The description below was written by a language model from this plasmid's Addgene catalogue record and pLannotate feature annotations shown in this document.]
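Description:
pMRE-Tn7-157 is a 15.5 kb mini-Tn7 delivery plasmid built on the pGRG36 backbone. It is designed to insert a constitutively expressed fluorescent protein gene into the chromosome of a broad range of bacteria. It replicates from the low-copy pSC101 origin together with a temperature-sensitive Rep101 (RepA) protein, so the plasmid is maintained only at permissive temperature and can be lost afterwards by raising the temperature. Ampicillin resistance (bla) on the backbone selects for the plasmid itself. An incP oriT allows conjugative transfer from a mobilising donor such as the E. coli S17-1 lambda pir strain listed in the record. Small fragments of an f1 origin, a tetracycline resistance gene and pUC polylinkers are backbone remnants.

The transposable cargo lies between the Tn7R and Tn7L ends, spanning the start of the circular sequence. It carries a kanamycin resistance gene (followed by a fragment of Tn5 transposase), the mClover3 green-yellow fluorescent protein coding sequence with a lambda t0 terminator, and a chloramphenicol acetyltransferase gene with its own promoter and an rrnB T1 terminator. The promoter driving mClover3 is not annotated, although the record describes expression as constitutive. Outside the transposon ends, the tnsABCD genes (plus a truncated tnsE) sit downstream of the araBAD promoter, with araC alongside. They supply the Tn7 machinery in cis, and the TnsABC+TnsD pathway directs insertion into the att-Tn7 site.

After transposition and plasmid loss, recipients keep a single chromosomal copy of the mClover3 cassette, selectable with kanamycin or chloramphenicol. This makes the construct useful for stable fluorescent tagging of bacterial strains, as one colour variant in a larger toolbox.
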