Features (pLannotate 1.2.2; 29 found; start..end, strand, type, name):
      1..720     +  CDS            mClover3: bright green-yellow fluorescent protein derived from mClover2, with improved photostability (Bajar et al., 2003) mammalian codon-optimized
    737..831     +  terminator     lambda t0 terminator: transcription terminator from phage lambda
    846..874     +  promoter       cat promoter (fragment): promoter of the E. coli cat gene encoding chloramphenicol acetyltransferase
    875..1531    +  CDS            cat: CAT_ECOLX - Experimental evidence at protein level: Swiss-Prot protein existence level 1. This enzyme is an effector of chloramphenicol resistance in bacteria. From Escherichia coli. This protein is used as a marker in many commonly used cloning vectors, such as pACYC184.
   1599..1685    +  terminator     rrnB T1 terminator: Escherichia coli rrnB; transcription terminator T1 from the E. coli rrnB gene
   1796..1961    -  mobile_element Tn7L: mini-Tn7 element (left end of the Tn7 transposon) Tn7
   2394..3344    -  CDS            Rep101(Ts): temperature-sensitive version of the RepA protein needed for replication with the pSC101 origin (Armstrong et al., 1984); rep101 encoding an A56V mutation
   3392..3614    -  rep_origin     pSC101 ori: low-copy replication origin that requires the Rep101 protein
   4099..4351    -  CDS            TcR (fragment): tetracycline efflux protein; tet; confers resistance to tetracycline
   4354..4463    +  oriT           oriT: incP origin of transfer
   4464..4592    -  rep_origin     f1 ori (fragment) (sequence partly withheld): f1 bacteriophage origin of replication; arrow indicates direction of (+) strand synthesis
   4634..5494    -  CDS            AmpR: β-lactamase; bla; confers resistance to ampicillin, carbenicillin, and related antibiotics
   5495..5586    -  promoter       AmpR promoter: bla
   5605..5632    -  terminator     rrnB T2 terminator: transcription terminator T2 from the E. coli rrnB gene
   5724..5810    -  terminator     rrnB T1 terminator: Escherichia coli rrnB; transcription terminator T1 from the E. coli rrnB gene
   5812..5927    -  ncRNA          5S rRNA: Accession: RF00001 - 5S ribosomal RNA
   6013..6050    -  misc_feature   MCS (fragment): pUC18/19 multiple cloning site
   6051..6440    -  CDS            tnsE (fragment): TNSE_ECOLX - Experimental evidence at protein level: Swiss-Prot protein existence level 1. TnsABC + TnsD promote high-frequency insertion of Tn7 into a specific target site known as att-Tn7 whereas TnsABC + TnsE promote low-frequency insertion into many different sites. From Escherichia coli.
   6447..7970    -  CDS            tnsD: TNSD_ECOLX - Protein predicted: Swiss-Prot protein existence level 4. TnsABC + TnsD promote high-frequency insertion of Tn7 into a specific target site known as att-Tn7 whereas TnsABC + TnsE promote low-frequency insertion into many different sites. From Escherichia coli.
   7976..9640    -  CDS            tnsC: TNSC_ECOLX - Experimental evidence at protein level: Swiss-Prot protein existence level 1. TnsABC + TnsD promote high-frequency insertion of Tn7 into a specific target site known as att-Tn7 whereas TnsABC + TnsE promote low-frequency insertion into many different sites. From Escherichia coli.
   9640..11745   -  CDS            tnsB: TNSB_ECOLX - Experimental evidence at protein level: Swiss-Prot protein existence level 1. Sequence-specific, DNA-binding protein required for Tn7 transposition. Recognizes sequences necessary for recombination at both left and right ends of Tn7 and, together with TnsA, forms the transposase. TnsB executes the 5'-DNA strand breakage and joining reactions. From Escherichia coli.
  11735..12553   -  CDS            tnsA: TNSA_ECOLX - Experimental evidence at protein level: Swiss-Prot protein existence level 1. Required for Tn7 transposition. Forms the transposase, together with TnsB. TnsA executes the 5'-DNA strand breakage reaction. TnsABC and TnsD promote high-frequency insertion of Tn7 into a specific target site known as ATT-Tn7 whereas TnsABC and TnsD promote low- frequency insertion into many different sites. From Escherichia coli.
  12632..12650   -  misc_feature   MCS (fragment): pUC18/19 multiple cloning site
  12671..12955   -  promoter       araBAD promoter: araBAD; promoter of the L-arabinose operon of E. coli; the araC regulatory gene is transcribed in the opposite direction (Guzman et al., 1995)
  12982..13860   +  CDS            araC: L-arabinose regulatory protein; araC
  13950..13968   -  promoter       tet promoter (fragment): E. coli promoter for tetracycline efflux protein gene
  14006..14204   -  mobile_element Tn7R (fragment): mini-Tn7 element (right end of the Tn7 transposon) Tn7
  14352..15146   +  CDS            KanR: aminoglycoside phosphotransferase; aphA-3; confers resistance to kanamycin
  15154..15471   +  CDS            tnpA (fragment): TN5P_ECOLX - Also known as tnp. Experimental evidence at protein level: Swiss-Prot protein existence level 1. Mediates transposition of transposon Tn5 by a 'cut and paste' mechanism. First, the monomeric transposase binds the 19 bp inverted DNA repeats flanking the transposon. Then, dimerization of the DNA- bound transposase creates a synaptic DNA complex. After nicking of the first DNA strand, excision of the transposon proceeds through a series of intermediates. The transposase then mediates the insertion of the transposon at a new site by strand transfer. The activity of the wild- type tran
>Addgene plasmid #118571 | pMRE-Tn7-157 | addgene full sequence | sequence record 226453 | Addgene NGS Result
ATGGTGAGCAAGGGCGAGGAGCTGTTCACCGGGGTGGTGCCCATCCTGGTCGAGCTGGACGGCGACGTAA
ACGGCCACAAGTTCAGCGTCCGCGGCGAGGGCGAGGGCGATGCCACCAACGGCAAGCTGACCCTGAAGTT
CATCTGCACCACCGGCAAGCTGCCCGTGCCCTGGCCCACCCTCGTGACCACCTTCGGCTACGGCGTGGCC
TGCTTCAGCCGCTACCCCGACCACATGAAGCAGCACGACTTCTTCAAGTCCGCCATGCCCGAAGGCTACG
TCCAGGAGCGCACCATCTCTTTCAAGGACGACGGTACCTACAAGACCCGCGCCGAGGTGAAGTTCGAGGG
CGACACCCTGGTGAACCGCATCGAGCTGAAGGGCATCGACTTCAAGGAGGACGGCAACATCCTGGGGCAC
AAGCTGGAGTACAACTTCAACAGCCACTACGTCTATATCACGGCCGACAAGCAGAAGAACTGCATCAAGG
CTAACTTCAAGATCCGCCACAACGTTGAGGACGGCAGCGTGCAGCTCGCCGACCACTACCAGCAGAACAC
CCCCATCGGCGACGGCCCCGTGCTGCTGCCCGACAACCACTACCTGAGCCATCAGTCCAAGCTGAGCAAA
GACCCCAACGAGAAGCGCGATCACATGGTCCTGCTGGAGTTCGTGACCGCCGCCGGGATTACACATGGCA
TGGACGAGCTGTACAAGTAATAATTAGCTGAGCTTGGACTCCTGTTGATAGATCCAGTAATGACCTCAGA
ACTCCATCTGGATTTGTTCAGAACGCTCGGTTGCCGCCGGGCGTTTTTTATTGGTGAGAATCCAAGCTAG
CTTGGCGAGATTTTCAGGAGCTAAGGAAGCTAAAATGGAGAAAAAAATCACTGGATATACCACCGTTGAT
ATATCCCAATGGCATCGTAAAGAACATTTTGAGGCATTTCAGTCAGTTGCTCAATGTACCTATAACCAGA
CCGTTCAGCTGGATATTACGGCCTTTTTAAAGACCGTAAAGAAAAATAAGCACAAGTTTTATCCGGCCTT
TATTCACATTCTTGCCCGCCTGATGAATGCTCATCCGGAATTTCGTATGGCAATGAAAGACGGTGAGCTG
GTGATATGGGATAGTGTTCACCCTTGTTACACCGTTTTCCATGAGCAAACTGAAACGTTTTCATCGCTCT
GGAGTGAATACCACGACGATTTCCGGCAGTTTCTACACATATATTCGCAAGATGTGGCGTGTTACGGTGA
AAACCTGGCCTATTTCCCTAAAGGGTTTATTGAGAATATGTTTTTCGTCTCAGCCAATCCCTGGGTGAGT
TTCACCAGTTTTGATTTAAACGTGGCCAATATGGACAACTTCTTCGCCCCCGTTTTCACCATGGGCAAAT
ATTATACGCAAGGCGACAAGGTGCTGATGCCGCTGGCGATTCAGGTTCATCATGCCGTTTGTGATGGCTT
CCATGTCGGCAGAATGCTTAATGAATTACAACAGTACTGCGATGAGTGGCAGGGCGGGGCGTAATTTTTT
TAAGGCAGTTATTGGTGCCCTTAAACGCCTGGGGTAATGACTCTCTAGCTTGAGGCATCAAATAAAACGA
AAGGCTCAGTCGAAAGACTGGGCCTTTCGTTTTATCTGTTGTTTGTCGGTGAACGCTCTCCTGAGTAGGA
CAAATCCGCCGCTAGGAGCTTGCGGCCGCCAGGGGATCTGATTAATTAAAACGTGGCTTACTAGGATCCG
ATATCATTTAAATCTAGGGATAACAGGGTAATACTAGTGTCGACCAACCAGATAAGTGAAATCTAGTTCC
AAACTATTTTGTCATTTTTAATTTTCGTATTAGCTTACGACGCTACACCCAGTTCCCATCTATTTTGTCA
CTCTTCCCTAAATAATCCTTAAAAACTCCATTTCCACCCCTCCCAGTTCCCAACTATTTTGTCCGCCCAC
AGGCTGAAAGCGCTATTTCTTCCAGAATTGCCATGATTTTTTCCCCACGGGAGGCGTCACTGGCTCCCGT
GTTGTCGGCAGCTTTGATTCGATAAGCAGCATCGCCTGTTTCAGGCTGTCTATGTGTGACTGTTGAGCTG
TAACAAGTTGTCTCAGGTGTTCAATTTCATGTTCTAGTTGCTTTGTTTTACTGGTTTCACCTGTTCTATT
AGGTGTTACATGCTGTTCATCTGTTACATTGTCGATCTGTTCATGGTGAACAGCTTTAAATGCACCAAAA
ACTCGTAAAAGCTCTGATGTATCTATCTTTTTTACACCGTTTTCATCTGTGCATATGGACAGTTTTCCCT
TTGATATGTAACGGTGAACAGTTGTTCTACTTTTGTTTGTTAGTCTTGATGCTTCACTGATAGATACAAG
AGCCATAAGAACCTCAGATCCTTCCGTATTTAGCCAGTATGTTCTCTAGTGTGGTTCGTTGTTTTTGCGT
GAGCCATGAGAACGAACCATTGAGATCATACTTACTTTGCATGTCACTCAAAAATTTTGCCTCAAAACTG
GTGAGCTGAATTTTTGCAGTTAAAGCATCGTGTAGTGTTTTTCTTAGTCCGTTATGTAGGTAGGAATCTG
ATGTAATGGTTGTTGGTATTTTGTCACCATTCATTTTTATCTGGTTGTTCTCAAGTTCGGTTACGAGATC
CATTTGTCTATCTAGTTCAACTTGGAAAATCAACGTATCAGTCGGGCGGCCTCGCTTATCAACCACCAAT
TTCATATTGCTGTAAGTGTTTAAATCTTTACTTATTGGTTTCAAAACCCATTGGTTAAGCCTTTTAAACT
CATGGTAGTTATTTTCAAGCATTAACATGAACTTAAATTCATCAAGGCTAATCTCTATATTTGCCTTGTG
AGTTTTCTTTTGTGTTAGTTCTTTTAATAACCACTCATAAATCCTCATAGAGTATTTGTTTTCAAAAGAC
TTAACATGTTCCAGATTATATTTTATGAATTTTTTTAACTGGAAAAGATAAGGCAATATCTCTTCACTAA
AAACTAATTCTAATTTTTCGCTTGAGAACTTGGCATAGTTTGTCCACTGGAAAATCTCAAAGCCTTTAAC
CAAAGGATTCCTGATTTCCACAGTTCTCGTCATCAGCTCTCTGGTTGCTTTAGCTAATACACCATAAGCA
TTTTCCCTACTGATGTTCATCATCTGAACGTATTGGTTATAAGTGAACGATACCGTCCGTTCTTTCCTTG
TAGGGTTTTCAATCGTGGGGTTGAGTAGTGCCACACAGCATAAAATTAGCTTGGTTTCATGCTCCGTTAA
GTCATAGCGACTAATCGCTAGTTCATTTGCTTTGAAAACAACTAATTCAGACATACATCTCAATTGGTCT
AGGTGATTTTAATCACTATACCAATTGAGATGGGCTAGTCAATGATAATTACTAGTCCTTTTCCTTTGAG
TTGTGGGTATCTGTAAATTCTGCTAGACCTTTGCTGGAAAACTTGTAAATTCTGCTAGACCCTCTGTAAA
TTCCGCTAGACCTTTGTGTGTTTTTTTTGTTTATATTCAAGTGGTTATAATTTATAGAATAAAGAAAGAA
TAAAAAAAGATAAAAAGAATAGATCCCAGCCCTGTGTATAACTCACTACTTTAGTCAGTTCCGCAGTATT
ACAAAAGGATGTCGCAAACGCTGTTTGCTCCTCTACAAAACAGACCTTAAAACCCTAAAGGCTTAAGTAG
CACCCTCGCAAGCTCGGGCAAATCGCTGAATATTCCTTTTGTCTCCGACCATCAGGCACCTGAGTCGCTG
TCTTTTTCGTGACATTCAGTTCGCTGCGCTCACGGCTCTGGCAGTGAATGGGGGTAAATGGCACTACAGG
CGCCTTTTATGGATTCATGCAAGGAAACTACCCATAATACAAGAAAAGCCCGTCACGGGCTTCTCAGGGC
GTTTTATGGCGGGTCTGCTATGTGGTGCTATCTGACTTTTTGCTGTTCAGCAGTTCCTGCCCTCTGATTT
TCCAGTCTGACCACTTCGGATTATCCCGTGACAGGTCATTCAGACTGGCTAATGCACCCAGTAAGGCAGC
GGTATCATCAACAGGCTTACCCGTCTTACTGTCGGGGATCGACGCTCTCCCTTATGCGACTCCTGCATTA
GGAAGCAGCCCAGTAGTAGGTTGAGGCCGTTGAGCACCGCCGCCGCAAGGAATGGTGCATGCAAGGAGAT
GGCGCCCAACAGTCCCCCGGCCACGGGGCCTGCCACCATACCCACGCCGAAACAAGCGCTCATGAGCCCG
AAGTGGCGAGCCCGATCTTCCCCATCGGTGATGTCGGCGATATAGGCGCCAGCAACCGCACCTGTGGCGC
CGGTGATGCCGCCGGGCAGGATAGGTGAAGTAGGCCCACCCGCGAGCGGGTGTTCCTTCTTCACTGTCCC
TTATTCGCACCTGGCGGTGCTCAACGGGAATCCTGCTCTGCGAGGCTGGCCGGCGGCG
[125 nt withheld, positions 4469-4593]
AATCAATCTAAAGTATATATGAGTAAACTTGGTCTGACAGTTACCAATGCTTAATCAGTGAGGCACCTAT
CTCAGCGATCTGTCTATTTCGTTCATCCATAGTTGCCTGACTCCCCGTCGTGTAGATAACTACGATACGG
GAGGGCTTACCATCTGGCCCCAGTGCTGCAATGATACCGCGAGACCCACGCTCACCGGCTCCAGATTTAT
CAGCAATAAACCAGCCAGCCGGAAGGGCCGAGCGCAGAAGTGGTCCTGCAACTTTATCCGCCTCCATCCA
GTCTATTAATTGTTGCCGGGAAGCTAGAGTAAGTAGTTCGCCAGTTAATAGTTTGCGCAACGTTGTTGCC
ATTGCTGCAGGCATCGTGGTGTCACGCTCGTCGTTTGGTATGGCTTCATTCAGCTCCGGTTCCCAACGAT
CAAGGCGAGTTACATGATCCCCCATGTTGTGCAAAAAAGCGGTTAGCTCCTTCGGTCCTCCGATCGTTGT
CAGAAGTAAGTTGGCCGCAGTGTTATCACTCATGGTTATGGCAGCACTGCATAATTCTCTTACTGTCATG
CCATCCGTAAGATGCTTTTCTGTGACTGGTGAGTACTCAACCAAGTCATTCTGAGAATAGTGTATGCGGC
GACCGAGTTGCTCTTGCCCGGCGTCAACACGGGATAATACCGCGCCACATAGCAGAACTTTAAAAGTGCT
CATCATTGGAAAACGTTCTTCGGGGCGAAAACTCTCAAGGATCTTACCGCTGTTGAGATCCAGTTCGATG
TAACCCACTCGTGCACCCAACTGATCTTCAGCATCTTTTACTTTCACCAGCGTTTCTGGGTGAGCAAAAA
CAGGAAGGCAAAATGCCGCAAAAAAGGGAATAAGGGCGACACGGAAATGTTGAATACTCATACTCTTCCT
TTTTCAATATTATTGAAGCATTTATCAGGGTTATTGTCTCATGAGCGGATACATATTTGAATGTATTTAG
AAAAATAAACAAAAGAGTTTGTAGAAACGCAAAAAGGCCATCCGTCAGGATGGCCTTCTGCTTAATTTGA
TGCCTGGCAGTTTATGGCGGGCGTCCTGCCCGCCACCCTCCGGGCCGTTGCTTCGCAACGTTCAAATCCG
CTCCCGGCGGATTTGTCCTACTCAGGAGAGCGTTCACCGACAAACAACAGATAAAACGAAAGGCCCAGTC
TTTCGACTGAGCCTTTCGTTTTATTTGATGCCTGGCAGTTCCCTACTCTCGCATGGGGAGACCCCACACT
ACCATCGGCGCTACGGCGTTTCACTTCTGAGTTCGGCATGGGGTCAGGTGGGACCACCGCGCTACTGCCG
CCAGGCAAATTCTGTTTTATCAGACCGCTTCTGCGTTCTGATTTAATCTGTATCAGGCTGAAAATCTTCT
CTCATCCGCCAAAACAGCCAAGCTTGCATGCCTGCAGGTCGACTCTAGAGGATCCCCTAAAAATAATGAC
CGAGCTAGCTCTAACTGTGGGATGTGATAACGAGTCTTGCTATATGGTGTTTCAGCTTCGTAAATAAATG
AACTCTGCGCTCCATCCTTGTTGCGTACGGAAGCAAAGGACGAGAGATTAGGAAAATCGATTATTTTGGC
TCGTTGAAGATCCGATGCTTCAAACTCAATCACACGATCCGCCTTATTTATTTGCTTTGTTGTACTGTTA
ACCACCTTAGCTCGACTTAATAAAGGCAAATGAGTAAATCGAGTCCATTTCCGTTCTTGCATTGGATTAA
ACCAAACAAAAATACGCCACTCCTTATGACCCGAGTTACGGAATAAATGACCAATATGTACAACCTGCAC
ATTGTCATTAAATGTAGCTAGCCTAACCACTCACTCTTCCCCATAAACCATTTCCAAGAATCTTTGTGCT
TCCTCAGTTATCCGCTCTTTAGATAACGTTGCACTTCTTAATAATCGCCAGCGCCTAAGCTCAACATCTT
CCTGTTTAAGCTTAATAAAAGCTTGGCTAATCCGTCTAATTTGATAATCTTCCACACTCTCTGAGTAACG
CTTTAAGCAAAGCGCTACCAAAGGCAGTTTCTGTAGATTTTTTGCAAGAGAGGTTCCGTTAGGAGTTTGC
TTTAACAGCCAGCTCGATGTCGCTCTTGGGTGATCAAGGCTACTATCTAGACGCTTTATGATTCTTAATA
GTTGTCGTACAGCAATTCGATCTCTTTGGTTCCAATCAACTCTAGGGGCGGGTGCCAGACGCTCTTGTTG
ATGCTGTTGATTCCAGTGAACTAGCCAATCCCTGTCATGTCGGTAAAGCCAAGCGTATAGCACCCCACCC
TCTAAAGACTGTCTTGCCGCCTTAATTCCTTGGTATTTATGCACTAGTTGCTGCCAGTCTTTATGCTTAA
CAGATAAATCTTCAGAGTTAGGTTGCACAGACTGGCTAACAGGTCTTGTCGTTATAGAGTGCTCAGTAAG
AGCACTTGCCTGCTGTAGCGCTTCTATAACCGTTAGTTTTGGCAATAAGGCTTGCCACACAATACTATGC
TGTAAATAACTAAAGGCTTTTCTATGCTTACGGAATATACTTTTCAGCCAACACGTGTCCTTGTTCTCTG
CCAACTTTAAATCCAGTTTCTCTAGTGCCTCATCACTAAAAGTCTGCCTCACTCTCTCCGCCACCAAGTC
ATGACGAATGTGCTTGCTTTTGGTTAGCCCTAGATCCTGCGCTAAGCGCTGATAAAACAGCGTCCACTGC
TCAAGGCTTGGGGAAAGCTCTTGCGCTCGTGGAGCATCTAACAGAGGGGCTATATAAGCAGCTAGTGCTG
TTAATTGAGATAGGGAGTCTTTGGGGTAGTCTGAAAGCAGCTCAGTATGACCCAAAGCCCAAAATTGATG
TCGGTGATCATCTACAGCTCTATCAAAGAAGACTAAAGCACCGTGTTTTGGACAATATGGCAAAGCGGGC
AAATACCAATCTCGTTGCCAAAAGGCTTCCCCATACCTATTTAGCTGAAGAGCAACGCAATCAGGGCAGT
ATCTAAAGCGGTTATCGCTCTTAACTCTAGAAGCAGCGACTCCTAGCATTAAATGCACCGCACCTTGCGC
TTGGTACTCCATTAACCGAATAGCTTCGTCTCGGCGCTCCTTGCCTACAAACGGAGCATATAAAGGGAAT
AAGGTATGCTCATAAATAAGCTGCTGAACAGCGTAACGTCCTGTTTGATGTAGATGTCTTGCTATCACAC
CTAAATGCGAGGGCAGACCTAAGGTAGCGACCACCTTGCGGTTGCCATACACCTCATCCAACAGCTGCTT
AGGACTAACAATCCCTTGATAAACGCCTGCCCGTGCAATAGTGCTATAAATCAGCTCATTCGAGTACGGA
ACAGGAAAGTTTCTCATGGCTAACCTGCTTGTTTAAATAAGCTCGCCATATCCACTATTACCCCTTTCCC
TTTTAACCGTTCATGCATGGTTTTTTCAGGTTGGCGTTGTGAATAGATATAACGTAAATCCGTATCAGGC
AAGCTATCCCAGTCGCTGGGCTTGACTACCTTTATAGCCGAAACCTTTTTACTCTTGGAGGGCTTTTCTA
GTTCTGACACTACCGTTTCGCCTTCCATCAACCACTGCAAAACAAGAGGCAGTAACTTTTGTCTTGTCAT
CGTTGGATTCTGGCTAAACGCTTTTTTAATAGTGGGAATTAACAGGCTTGAATCGTAATCCTCTTTCAGC
ATCAGATATAAATGACGCTGATCTTCGGTATCTAACTCTTGAAGGGCTTTTTCTTCTGGTGTTTGTTCTT
GTATCGCTGCGATATCTAGCTGAAGTTGGATTAACCGTTTATCAATCTCGGGAACGACTAGATCAGAATA
ACGAGCAATGCGTTCTGGGATACCCGAGCGTAATGCCTCTAGCATGGGGTGCACAGGCTTTAACTCATCT
TGATACACTTGCCGCAATAAACCAGCGGTAATACGCTCATTGCCTAAAGCTAGCGCACGGAGCTGAGCGA
GTACAAAAAGTTTTACTACAATGTCCATCACTCCTTGGCTTAGCTCATACCACACATCACGGACCTCATC
CGATAACAGCGCATCTTTGCGTTGTAAAAGCTGTAATTGCCAAAGATTATCCGTAAAAGCGATCCACTCT
TGATTGGGCTTTCCACGTTGCGTTTGTTGTATAGGATCCCAGAATATAGCTCCAAACCCTGCCCCTCTAC
GTGCAGACCGCAAATCAGCCTCAAAAATCTCTCGTGCTTTAGGGGTACCAATCAACATCACTGGTACGCC
AATAATATTCACCATCGTCACAAAAAAGTTCAGCATCTCTTGAGATCCACCCGAACGAGAGCGGCTTAAA
TGCTGAATTTCATCAATAACCAACAACCCTAAAGCATGTGCATTGGCTATTTGCGACATCAAAGCCAACA
TGGTTTCTATACCATGACGTTTTAAGCCATAACGACGCTCATAGTTCGAGCCCAAGGCTCGATCCAACGC
TCTGAAAAAATTCAAGCAGATTTCTTTTAGCGAACCATTATGCGAGCAGTCTATTTTCAAATACACCACC
TGCTCTACATTGAGTTCACGATGGTAAATCACCTGAGGATACGTGGCTAGAATACGATGAAGAGAGGTCG
TCTTCCCACTACCAGAACAACCAATTAACAATAAGCTTTGTGCCGTAGATCGTGCCTCCTCAAAGCGAAA
TGTCTCCAACTCTCCCGTTTGAACACGCTCATAACCATTTTGTAAATGCTTTTGTAAATCTCCTGTTTTA
GGATTTCTGCCTACGTAGCCACCTCGAATCATGACCGAAATACGCTCACTTAGTAGCAAATGCGTACCTA
ATGGCTGAAAATAGTCATCTGGAATACGACAAATGGTATGAGCTCTGATAACACGGGACTTTTGCAAGTC
AGAGGAAGTAAGCTGTAAAGAGGATTTCAGTGATGCAGCACTATTCACTGACTCTTGTAATGGTGGTAAG
GCCTCGATAAAAGGATTATCACGATAAGCCTCTACCCCCGTATCACGATAAACTGCTTGAATCCGGGTAG
CACTCATGACTCATCCTTTTCTGGTGGATCCTGAAATAATTCAGGCACGTATGTGGGTAGGCTGTAATCT
TCTTGATCATCCGCTTCCACTGCGTTGAAAGGAATAACTTTAGCCTCATCACCTGAAGAGCTTGGCTTCA
AATGCTCCGCACGTTTTTTACGCTCCGAGGTCACGGCTTCTTTTTTATTAGTTTTAATCTGCTTAATGCG
TGTTGATTTGGGCTCAGTAGTACTGGGCGTTAACTTATTCGCTTTCTGAATGGTTTGCTGAATAAACGCC
TCAAGCTCCCTGCGTTTAGTTAACTCATCCTGCTTCGCATTGGCTTTATTGTGTTTTTCTTGTGCTTGTA
TATCCCAAACCTCCCAAAATGAGAGACCTTTAAACTGCCGACTACGTTCCGTCAGATTACAGCGCCAAAA
TACACGGCTGCCAACTTGCGGAAACAAATAAATCGTATCAACCAGCACTGGGTCATAAGCCGCTTCTAAA
TGTTGAGGTCTAGCTATATCAGTGCTCCGCTGCAACCAACCCTCACGCAGAATCTCTGACCCCGAGTAAT
ACAAACCCCACAAATTAACGCCAAATGAAGAAATAGAGACCTTTCGGCGAGGCAGTAACGCTACTCGCAA
CTGCTCTTGCTCCACAGCCCTTAAACTACCTGTACGATGCTGCATACCCCATTGCCATAGCTGGACAGGA
ATAGACGGTAAATCTGTAGGAAAATCAGCATCTCGATCGTATTTATCCATCACCAGATGGTTATTTCTGA
ATAAGATCGTACGCAAAATAATTTGTGTGAACTCAAATACCGACAGAGATGCATCTAACCTATAGTCTGT
TTCACCATGGCTTTTGATCCGACTGCCCTCTACAATGCCAGGTGCAAAGGACTTAAACTCGGCTTGTAGT
GTTCTAAAAGTGCTTTCCACTATGCCTTTAGCATCGCCACGTCTAGGTGGAGCACTTTCCACTCGCACAT
TAAAACTAGAAACTAAGGCTTCGACCTGATGACTCATTAATTCGCCACGGTCCGCTAGCAACACATCTGG
CAAACCTACACACGGCCAGTCTGAGCTACTAATCTCAATATCATGCTGGGCACAAATGGCCGTTTTGTCA
GAGCAAGCATTTACAAAAGCCTGCATCGCCACCACATAAGACGGATTTTCAAAGCCGATATAAAAGCCCG
TGATCATCCGACTAAACACATCAATCACAATGTAAAGCGTTGGTCTTCCTATGATTTTTTGGCGATCATG
ATGATCCACTAAATAAATATCAGCAATCGTGGCATCAATCTCATAACGACTCCCAGGGCCTAACGCCTGA
GAAGTGGCTGTACTACTTAAGGGTCGTACGTCTTTTTTATATACCCCTGCTTTAACTCTAGACTTTAAGC
GCTGAGCTTTAGGGTATTCTCGATCATAAAAATAACGAAACTGACGTAGTGTTGGGTAATCCTCTTGGGG
AATGCGAGGAAAATACTGAGCAAACAAGTCCACAAATCGTCTATAGGCAACGGTGGTCTTTGTACCTTTT
TGATTTAACAGGTGCTTTTCTATGGTCAACCTAAAAAGGCGTTCAATCTCGGGCGTTACCTTGGTTCCTT
CACCCTTACCATATTCTCTGGCTCGGCCAATCTTTGCTGTTCCTGTCGCTGAACGTCTTTCCCCTGGTGC
ACCGCTGTTTTTGTAGTCAGGAATTAATGCATTAGGCGTTTGACCACGCTGCCAGTAACGGCGTAACAAC
TTATAAACTGTAGCCTTAGTAACCTTATGTTCTTGGACCACATGCTCAACGAGTTCGCTTCTGACTTTAG
GGTCGAAACGATCCTTACTATTAATAATAGGAAGAATTTTTCGATAATCCTCCTCGCGCTTCTGGAAGCT
GACAGAATCTACAGACGGCTCTTCTAAATCAAGATGTACATAAGGGTCATCAGTTCTAACTAAGCGGCCT
TCATCTAAATACTGCATTAGCAACAACTCAGCCCTAGCTTGTGGAACTCCTTTATCAGCGCTTATTTGCA
TCCAGACAACTTGGCCATCCTCTATAGCCAAAATGCGATACGGATCATTATCAAATAGCACAACCTCATT
AATTTGCCACATAGCGCAACTCCTCCATATTCACTACTTGGCTAATACAGAGATCTGCACACTTATTTGC
CCTGAAAGACTTATAAATATTGAACTTAATAAAACCATTTGCGGTTAAGGCTCGTATCTCACTCAATGTT
TTGCCTAACTCCAAATCATAAGCAATATCAACCTGCTTACAGACATTGATAATGTTTTCATCTCCTTTTT
CTTGCAGGATATGGGCCAATGGGGATAGTTGTGCTAAAAGCTCCGCAGAAACTTCTTCTGTTTTCACTGA
ATAAAGCCATTCAATATTTTCTTTTACTACGGGATTTATTTCTTTATCAGTAAAAATGAACCAAGGAATT
TGCTTTTGCTGCCAATAGCGACGCTCTAGTTCTAGTTTTTCTAAGGTACGCTCGTCTTGTAAGGCTGCTG
CAGGTTTGACTTGAATAGCAAACTGCTCAAAAGGACCATCTTTGCAGTCCACTAAAAAATCAGTAGACAT
AACCTGATCTACACCACGAATAACAGGATGCTTAATACCACTATCTATTGCAATCTGCCTGGTATCACTA
GGTAATAAGGGGAACTGCTCGCGTATATCTAGCACGCTGCTCTCCCACTCAAGACTGAGAAAAACAGCAA
GCTCTAAGTCAGATAGCAAATGATGGACTCGTCCCGTCTTATGAGAATAAATACGGTGGGAACGACCTGA
AGAAGGAACTTCTTGTACTGTTAGCCATGGAATATAGTCTTTACCATGCCCTTGGCCACGCCCCTCTTTA
ATACGACGGGCAATTTGCACTTCAGAAAATGAAGAGTTTGCTTTAGCCATAACAAAAGTCCAGTATGCTT
TTTCACAGCATAACTGGACTGATTTCAGTTTACAACTATTCTGTCTAGTTTAAGACTTGGGTACCGAGCT
CGAATTCGCTAGCCCAAAAAAACGGGTATGGAGAAACAGTAGAGAGTTGCGATAAAAAGCGTCAGGTAGG
ATCCGCTAATCTTATGGATAAAAATGCTATGGCATAGCAAAGTGTGACGCCGTGCAAATAATCAATGTGG
ACTTTTCTGCCGTGATTATAGACACTTTTGTTACGCGTTTTTGTCATGGCTTTGGTCCCGCTTTGTTACA
GAATGCTTTTAATAAGCGGGGTTACCGGTTTGGTTAGCGAGAAGAGCCAGTAAAAGACGCAGTGACGGCA
ATGTCTGATGCAATATGGACAATTGGTTTCTTCTCTGAATGGCGGGAGTATGAAAAGTATGGCTGAAGCG
CAAAATGATCCCCTGCTGCCGGGATACTCGTTTAATGCCCATCTGGTGGCGGGTTTAACGCCGATTGAGG
CCAACGGTTATCTCGATTTTTTTATCGACCGACCGCTGGGAATGAAAGGTTATATTCTCAATCTCACCAT
TCGCGGTCAGGGGGTGGTGAAAAATCAGGGACGAGAATTTGTTTGCCGACCGGGTGATATTTTGCTGTTC
CCGCCAGGAGAGATTCATCACTACGGTCGTCATCCGGAGGCTCGCGAATGGTATCACCAGTGGGTTTACT
TTCGTCCGCGCGCCTACTGGCATGAATGGCTTAACTGGCCGTCAATATTTGCCAATACGGGGTTCTTTCG
CCCGGATGAAGCGCACCAGCCGCATTTCAGCGACCTGTTTGGGCAAATCATTAACGCCGGGCAAGGGGAA
GGGCGCTATTCGGAGCTGCTGGCGATAAATCTGCTTGAGCAATTGTTACTGCGGCGCATGGAAGCGATTA
ACGAGTCGCTCCATCCACCGATGGATAATCGGGTACGCGAGGCTTGTCAGTACATCAGCGATCACCTGGC
AGACAGCAATTTTGATATCGCCAGCGTCGCACAGCATGTTTGCTTGTCGCCGTCGCGTCTGTCACATCTT
TTCCGCCAGCAGTTAGGGATTAGCGTCTTAAGCTGGCGCGAGGACCAACGTATCAGCCAGGCGAAGCTGC
TTTTGAGCACCACCCGGATGCCTATCGCCACCGTCGGTCGCAATGTTGGTTTTGACGATCAACTCTATTT
CTCGCGGGTATTTAAAAAATGCACCGGGGCCAGCCCGAGCGAGTTCCGTGCCGGTTGTGAAGAAAAAGTG
AATGATGTAGCCGTCAAGTTGTCATAATTGGTAACGAATCAGACAATTGACGGCTTGACGGAGTAGCATA
GGGTTTGCAGAATCCCTGCTTCGTCCATTTGACAGGCACATTATGCATCGATGATAAGCTGTCAAACATG
AGCAGATCCTCTACGCCGGACGCATCGTGGCCTGTGGGCGGACAATAAAGTCTTAAACTGAACAAAATAG
ATCTAAACTATGACAATAAAGTCTTAAACTAGACAGAATAGTTGTAAACTGAAATCAGTCCAGTTATGCT
GTGAAAAAGCATACTGGACTTTTGTTATGGCTAAAGCAAACTCTTCATTTTCTGAAGTGCAAATTGCCCG
TCGTATTAAAGAGGGGCGTGGGGTCGACGCGGCCGTGGCGCGCCTCCTAGGTGCTCGAGTGGCGGCCGCT
ATTGACCCATAAACTGCCAGGAATTGGGGATCGGATTCGAGCTAAGAATTCCCTTGGGGTATCTTTAAAT
ACTGTAGAAAAGAGGAAGGAAATAATAAATGGCTAAAATGAGAATATCACCGGAATTGAAAAAACTGATC
GAAAAATACCGCTGCGTAAAAGATACGGAAGGAATGTCTCCTGCTAAGGTATATAAGCTGGTGGGAGAAA
ATGAAAACCTATATTTAAAAATGACGGACAGCCGGTATAAAGGGACCACCTATGATGTGGAACGGGAAAA
GGACATGATGCTATGGCTGGAAGGAAAGCTGCCTGTTCCAAAGGTCCTGCACTTTGAACGGCATGATGGC
TGGAGCAATCTGCTCATGAGTGAGGCCGATGGCGTCCTTTGCTCGGAAGAGTATGAAGATGGACAAAGCC
CTGAAAAGATTATCGAGCTGTATGCGGAGTGCATCAGGCTCTTTCACTCCATCGACATATCGGATTGTCC
CTATACGAATAGCTTAGACAGCCGCTTAGCCGAATTGGATTACTTACTGAATAACGATCTGGCCGATGTG
GATTGCGAAAACTGGGAAGAAGACACTCCATTTAAAGATCCGCGCGAGCTGTATGATTTTTTAAAGACGG
AAAAGCCCGAAGAGGAACTTGTCTTTTCCCACGGCGACCTGGGAGACAGCAACATCTTTGTGAAAGATGG
CAAAGTAAGTGGCTTTATTGATCTTGGGAGAAGCGGCAGGGCGGACAAGTGGTATGACATTGCCTTCTGC
GTCCGGTCGATCAGGGAGGATGTCGGGGAAGAACAGTATGTCGAGCTATTTTTTGACTTACTGGGGATCA
AGCCTGATTGGGAGAAAATAAAATATTATATTTTACTGGATGAATTGTTTTAGAGCTCGCACGCTGCCGC
AAGCACTCAGGGCGCAAGGGCTGCTAAAGGAAGCGGAACACGTAGAAAGCCAGTCCGCAGAAACGGTGCT
GACCCCGGATGAATGTCAGCTACTGGGCTATCTGGACAAGGGAAAACGCAAGCGCAAAGAGAAAGCAGGT
AGCTTGCAGTGGGCTTACATGGCGATAGCTAGACTGGGCGGTTTTATGGACAGCAAGCGAACCGGAATTG
CCAGCTGGGGCGCCCTCTGGTAAGGTTGGGAAGCCCTGCAAAGTAAACTGGATGGCTTTCTTGCCGCCAA
GGATCTGATGGCGCAGGGGATCAAGATCTGATCAAGAGACAGGATACTAGTGGAGGAAGAAAAA
